>Addgene plasmid #212463 | pTwist-SARS-CoV-2 Spike-deltaC18 G339D (GAT) | addgene full sequence | sequence record 444376 | Addgene NGS Result
CCTGGTACATTTGGTTGGGCTTTATCGCCGGACTTATAGCTATCGTTATGGTCACAATTATGTTGTGCTG
TATGACTAGCTGTTGTTCCTGCTTGAAAGGATGTTGCAGTTGCGGATCTTGTTGTAAATAAAGGATCCTC
TAGAAGTTGTCTCCTCCTGCACTGACTGACTGATACAATCGATTTCTGGATCCGCAGGCCTAATCAACCT
CTGGATTACAAAATTTGTGAAAGATTGACTGGTATTCTTAACTATGTTGCTCCTTTTACGCTATGTGGAT
ACGCTGCTTTAATGCCTTTGTATCATGCTATTGCTTCCCGTATGGCTTTCATTTTCTCCTCCTTGTATAA
ATCCTGGTTGCTGTCTCTTTATGAGGAGTTGTGGCCCGTTGTCAGGCAACGTGGCGTGGTGTGCACTGTG
TTTGCTGACGCAACCCCCACTGGTTGGGGCATTGCCACCACCTGTCAGCTCCTTTCCGGGACTTTCGCTT
TCCCCCTCCCTATTGCCACGGCGGAACTCATCGCCGCCTGCCTTGCCCGCTGCTGGACAGGGGCTCGGCT
GTTGGGCACTGACAATTCCGTGGTGTTGTCGGGGAAGCTGACGTCCTTTCCATGGCTGCTCGCCTGTGTT
GCCACCTGGATTCTGCGCGGGACGTCCTTCTGCTACGTCCCTTCGGCCCTCAATCCAGCGGACCTTCCTT
CCCGCGGCCTGCTGCCGGCTCTGCGGCCTCTTCCGCGTCTTCGCCTTCGCCCTCAGACGAGTCGGATCTC
CCTTTGGGCCGCCTCCCCGCCTGTCTAGCTTGACTGACTGAGATACAGCGTACCTTCAGCTCACAGACAT
GATAAGATACATTGATGAGTTTGGACAAACCACAACTAGAATGCAGTGAAAAAAATGCTTTATTTGTGAA
ATTTGTGATGCTATTGCTTTATTTGTAACCATTATAAGCTGCAATAAACAAGTTAACAACAACAATTGCA
TTCATTTTATGTTTCAGGTTCAGGGGGAGGTGTGGGAGGTTTTTTAAAGCAAGTAAAACCTCTACAAATG
TGGTATTGGCCCATCTCTATCGGTATCGTAGCATAACCCCTTGGGGCCTCTAAACGGGTCTTGAGGGGTT
TTTTGTGCCCCTCGGGCCGGATTGCTATCTACCGGCATTGGCGCAGAAAAAAATGCCTGATGCGACGCTG
CGCGTCTTATACTCCCACATATGCCAGATTCAGCAACGGATACGGCTTCCCCAACTTGCCCACTTCCATA
CGTGTCCTCCTTACCAGAAATTTATCCTTAAGGTCGTCAGCTATCCTGCAGGCGATCTCTCGATTTCGAT
CAAGACATTCCTTTAATGGTCTTTTCTGGACACCACTAGGGGTCAGAAGTAGTTCATCAAACTTTCTTCC
CTCCCTAATCTCATTGGTTACCTTGGGCTATCGAAACTTAATTAAGCGATCTGCATCTCAATTAGTCAGC
AACCATAGTCCCGCCCCTAACTCCGCCCATCCCGCCCCTAACTCCGCCCAGTTCCGCCCATTCTCCGCCC
CATCGCTGACTAATTTTTTTTATTTATGCAGAGGCCGAGGCCGCCTCGGCCTCTGAGCTATTCCAGAAGT
AGTGAGGAGGCTTTTTTGGAGGCCTAGGCTTTTGCAAAGGAGGTAGCCAACATGATTGAACAAGATGGAT
TGCACGCAGGTTCTCCCGCCGCTTGGGTGGAGAGGCTATTCGGCTATGACTGGGCACAACAGACAATCGG
CTGCTCTGATGCCGCCGTGTTCCGGCTGTCAGCGCAGGGGCGCCCGGTTCTTTTTGTCAAGACCGACCTG
TCCGGTGCCCTGAATGAACTCCAGGACGAGGCAGCGCGGCTATCGTGGCTGGCCACGACGGGCGTTCCTT
GCGCAGCTGTGCTCGACGTTGTCACTGAAGCGGGAAGGGACTGGCTGCTATTGGGCGAAGTGCCGGGGCA
GGATCTCCTGTCATCTCACCTTGCTCCTGCCGAGAAAGTATCCATCATGGCTGATGCAATGCGGCGGCTG
CATACGCTTGATCCGGCTACCTGCCCATTCGACCACCAAGCGAAACATCGCATCGAGCGAGCACGTACTC
GGATGGAAGCCGGTCTTGTCGATCAGGATGATCTGGACGAAGAGCATCAGGGGCTCGCGCCAGCCGAACT
GTTCGCCAGGCTCAAGGCGCGGATGCCCGACGGCGAGGATCTCGTCGTGACCCACGGCGATGCCTGCTTG
CCGAATATCATGGTGGAAAATGGCCGCTTTTCTGGATTCATCGACTGTGGCCGGCTGGGTGTGGCGGACC
GCTATCAGGACATAGCGTTGGCTACCCGTGATATTGCTGAAGAGCTTGGCGGCGAATGGGCTGACCGCTT
CCTCGTGCTTTACGGTATCGCCGCTCCCGATTCGCAGCGCATCGCCTTCTATCGCCTTCTTGACGAGTTC
TTCTAGTATGTAAGCCCTGTGCCTTCTAGTTGCCAGCCATCTGTTGTTTGCCCCTCCCCCGTGCCTTCCT
TGACCCTGGAAGGTGCCACTCCCACTGTCCTTTCCTAATAAAATGAGGAAATTGCATCGCATTGTCTGAG
TAGGTGTCATTCTATTCTGGGGGGTGGGGTGGGGCAGGACAGCAAGGGGGAGGATTGGGAAGACAATAGC
AGGCATGCTGGGGATGCGGTGGGCTCTATGGTTAATTAACCAGTCAAGTCAGCTACTTGGCGAGATCGAC
TTGTCTGGGTTTCGACTACGCTCAGAATTGCGTCAGTCAAGTTCGATCTGGTCCTTGCTATTGCACCCGT
TCTCCGATTACGAGTTTCATTTAAATCATGTGAGCAAAAGGCCAGCAAAAGGCCAGGAACCGTAAAAAGG
CCGCGTTGCTGGCGTTTTTCCATAGGCTCCGCCCCCCTGACGAGCATCACAAAAATCGACGCTCAAGTCA
GAGGTGGCGAAACCCGACAGGACTATAAAGATACCAGGCGTTTCCCCCTGGAAGCTCCCTCGTGCGCTCT
CCTGTTCCGACCCTGCCGCTTACCGGATACCTGTCCGCCTTTCTCCCTTCGGGAAGCGTGGCGCTTTCTC
ATAGCTCACGCTGTAGGTATCTCAGTTCGGTGTAGGTCGTTCGCTCCAAGCTGGGCTGTGTGCACGAACC
CCCCGTTCAGCCCGACCGCTGCGCCTTATCCGGTAACTATCGTCTTGAGTCCAACCCGGTAAGACACGAC
TTATCGCCACTGGCAGCAGCCACTGGTAACAGGATTAGCAGAGCGAGGTATGTAGGCGGTGCTACAGAGT
TCTTGAAGTGGTGGCCTAACTACGGCTACACTAGAAGAACAGTATTTGGTATCTGCGCTCTGCTGAAGCC
AGTTACCTTCGGAAAAAGAGTTGGTAGCTCTTGATCCGGCAAACAAACCACCGCTGGTAGCGGTGGTTTT
TTTGTTTGCAAGCAGCAGATTACGCGCAGAAAAAAAGGATCTCAAGAAGATCCTTTGATCTTTTCTACGG
GGTCTGACGCTCAGTGGAACGAAAACTCACGTTAAGGGATTTTGGTCATGAGATTATCAAAAAGGATCTT
CACCTAGATCCTTTTAAATTAAAAATGAAGTTTTAAATCAATCTAAAGTATATATGAGTAAACTTGGTCT
GACAGTTACCAATGCTTAATCAGTGAGGCACCTATCTCAGCGATCTGTCTATTTCGTTCATCCATAGTTG
CATTTAAATTTCCGAACTCTCCAAGGCCCTCGTCGGAAAATCTTCAAACCTTTCGTCCGATCCATCTTGC
AGGCTACCTCTCGAACGAACTATCGCAAGTCTCTTGGCCGGCCTTGCGCCTTGGCTATTGCTTGGCAGCG
CCTATCGCCAGGTATTACTCCAATCCCGAATATCCGAGATCGGGATCACCCGAGAGAAGTTCAACCTACA
TCCTCAATCCCGATCTATCCGAGATCCGAGGAATATCGAAATCGGGGCGCGCCTGGTGTACCGAGAACGA
TCCTCTCAGTGCGAGTCTCGACGATCCATATCGTTGCTTGGCAGTCAGCCAGTCGGAATCCAGCTTGGGA
CCCAGGAAGTCCAATCGTCAGATATTGTACTCAAGCCTGGTCACGGCAGCGTACCGATCTGTTTAAACCT
AGATATTGATAGTCTGATCGGTCAACGTATAATCGAGTCCTAGCTTTTGCAAACATCTATCAAGAGACAG
GATCAGCAGGAGGCTTTCGCATGAGTATTCAACATTTCCGTGTCGCCCTTATTCCCTTTTTTGCGGCATT
TTGCCTTCCTGTTTTTGCTCACCCAGAAACGCTGGTGAAAGTAAAAGATGCTGAAGATCAGTTGGGTGCG
CGAGTGGGTTACATCGAACTGGATCTCAACAGCGGTAAGATCCTTGAGAGTTTTCGCCCCGAAGAACGCT
TTCCAATGATGAGCACTTTTAAAGTTCTGCTATGTGGCGCGGTATTATCCCGTATTGACGCCGGGCAAGA
GCAACTCGGTCGCCGCATACACTATTCTCAGAATGACTTGGTTGAGTATTCACCAGTCACAGAAAAGCAT
CTTACGGATGGCATGACAGTAAGAGAATTATGCAGTGCTGCCATAACCATGAGTGATAACACTGCGGCCA
ACTTACTTCTGACAACGATTGGAGGACCGAAGGAGCTAACCGCTTTTTTGCACAACATGGGGGATCATGT
AACTCGCCTTGATCGTTGGGAACCGGAGCTGAATGAAGCCATACCAAACGACGAGCGTGACACCACGATG
CCTGTAGCAATGGCAACAACCTTGCGTAAACTATTAACTGGCGAACTACTTACTCTAGCTTCCCGGCAAC
AGTTGATAGACTGGATGGAGGCGGATAAAGTTGCAGGACCACTTCTGCGCTCGGCCCTTCCGGCTGGCTG
GTTTATTGCTGATAAATCTGGAGCCGGTGAGCGTGGGTCTCGCGGTATCATTGCAGCACTGGGGCCAGAT
GGTAAGCCCTCCCGTATCGTAGTTATCTACACGACGGGGAGTCAGGCAACTATGGATGAACGAAATAGAC
AGATCGCTGAGATAGGTGCCTCACTGATTAAGCATTGGTAACCGATTCTAGGTGCATTGGCGCAGAAAAA
AATGCCTGATGCGACGCTGCGCGTCTTATACTCCCACATATGCCAGATTCAGCAACGGATACGGCTTCCC
CAACTTGCCCACTTCCATACGTGTCCTCCTTACCAGAAATTTATCCTTAAGATCCCGAATCGTTTAAACT
CGACTCTGGCTCTATCGAATCTCCGTCGTTTCGAGCTTACGCGAACAGCCGTGGCGCTCATTTGCTCGTC
GGGCATCGAATCTCGTCAGCTATCGTCAGCTTACCTTTTTGGCAGCGATCGCGGCTCCCGACATCTTGGA
CCATTAGCTCCACAGGTATCTTCTTCCCTCTAGTGGTCATAACAGCAGCTTCAGCTACCTCTCAATTCAA
AAAACCCCTCAAGACCCGTTTAGAGGCCCCAAGGGGTTATGCTATCAATCGTTGCGTTACACACACAAAA
AACCAACACACATCCATCTTCGATGGATAGCGATTTTATTATCTAACTGCTGATCGAGTGTAGCCAGATC
TAGTAATCAATTACGGGGTCATTAGTTCATAGCCCATATATGGAGTTCCGCGTTACATAACTTACGGTAA
ATGGCCCGCCTGGCTGACCGCCCAACGACCCCCGCCCATTGACGTCAATAATGACGTATGTTCCCATAGT
AACGCCAATAGGGACTTTCCATTGACGTCAATGGGTGGAGTATTTACGGTAAACTGCCCACTTGGCAGTA
CATCAAGTGTATCATATGCCAAGTACGCCCCCTATTGACGTCAATGACGGTAAATGGCCCGCCTGGCATT
ATGCCCAGTACATGACCTTATGGGACTTTCCTACTTGGCAGTACATCTACGTATTAGTCATCGCTATTAC
CATGCTGATGCGGTTTTGGCAGTACATCAATGGGCGTGGATAGCGGTTTGACTCACGGGGATTTCCAAGT
CTCCACCCCATTGACGTCAATGGGAGTTTGTTTTGGCACCAAAATCAACGGGACTTTCCAAAATGTCGTA
ACAACTCCGCCCCATTGACGCAAATGGGCGGTAGGCGTGTACGGTGGGAGGTCTATATAAGCAGAGCTGG
TTTAGTGAACCGTCAGATCGCCTGGAGACGCCATCCACGCTGTTTTGACCTCCATAGAAGACACCGGGAC
CGATCCAGCCTCCCCTCGAAGCTTACATGTGGTACCGAGCTCGGATCCTGAGAACTTCAGGGTGAGTCTA
TGGGACCCTTGATGTTTTCTTTCCCCTTCTTTTCTATGGTTAAGTTCATGTCATAGGAAGGGGAGAAGTA
ACAGGGTACACATATTGACCAAATCAGGGTAATTTTGCATTTGTAATTTTAAAAAATGCTTTCTTCTTTT
AATATACTTTTTTGTTTATCTTATTTCTAATACTTTCCCTAATCTCTTTCTTTCAGGGCAATAATGATAC
AATGTATCATGCCTCTTTGCACCATTCTAAAGAATAACAGTGATAATTTCTGGGTTAAGGCAATAGCAAT
ATTTCTGCATATAAATATTTCTGCATATAAATTGTAACTGATGTAAGAGGTTTCATATTGCTAATAGCAG
CTACAATCCAGCTACCATTCTGCTTTTATTTTATGGTTGGGATAAGGCTGGATTATTCTGAGTCCAAGCT
AGGCCCTTTTGCTAATCATGTTCATACCTCTTATCTTCCTCCCACAGCTCCTGGGCAACGTGCTGGTCTG
TGTGCTGGCCCATCACTTTGGCAAAGGCGGCCGCCATGTTTGTGTTCCTCGTTCTCCTGCCCCTCGTTTC
TTCCCAATGCGTGAACCTCACAACTAGAACGCAGCTCCCACCCGCTTACACGAACTCTTTTACTCGTGGA
GTATACTATCCCGATAAAGTCTTTAGGTCCAGTGTCCTTCATTCTACTCAAGACCTTTTCCTGCCATTCT
TCTCAAATGTCACCTGGTTCCATGCTATCCACGTTTCTGGCACCAACGGAACTAAACGATTTGATAATCC
CGTCTTGCCATTTAACGATGGCGTATACTTTGCCTCAACGGAGAAGTCCAACATTATCCGGGGATGGATA
TTTGGCACCACCCTGGACTCCAAGACACAGTCTCTCCTCATTGTGAACAACGCCACCAATGTCGTCATCA
AAGTCTGTGAATTTCAATTTTGTAACGATCCCTTTCTCGGGGTTTATTATCATAAGAATAACAAGTCTTG
GATGGAGTCAGAGTTCCGCGTTTACAGTTCCGCTAACAACTGTACTTTTGAGTACGTTTCCCAACCATTT
CTCATGGATCTTGAAGGGAAGCAAGGCAACTTCAAGAATCTCCGCGAATTTGTGTTTAAGAATATAGACG
GCTACTTCAAAATTTATAGCAAGCATACCCCGATAAATCTGGTTCGGGATCTCCCTCAAGGCTTCTCCGC
GTTGGAACCCCTCGTGGACTTGCCGATTGGCATCAACATCACCCGGTTCCAAACCCTTCTTGCCCTTCAT
CGAAGCTACCTCACGCCTGGCGACAGTAGTAGTGGTTGGACAGCGGGCGCAGCAGCCTACTATGTGGGAT
ATTTGCAACCACGCACCTTTCTTCTCAAATATAACGAAAACGGAACAATTACCGATGCCGTAGACTGTGC
CCTCGATCCCCTGTCCGAAACTAAATGCACACTCAAGTCCTTCACAGTTGAGAAAGGCATATACCAAACC
AGTAACTTCCGCGTCCAACCCACCGAATCCATTGTTCGATTCCCTAACATCACCAATTTGTGTCCTTTCG
ATGAAGTATTTAATGCCACTCGATTTGCATCAGTTTATGCCTGGAATCGCAAGCGAATATCAAATTGTGT
TGCAGATTATAGTGTCCTGTATAATAGCGCATCATTCAGCACTTTTAAGTGTTATGGGGTCAGCCCTACG
AAATTGAATGACTTGTGTTTTACCAACGTTTACGCAGATTCTTTCGTCATACGCGGCGACGAAGTCCGAC
AGATTGCACCGGGGCAAACCGGAAAGATAGCAGACTATAATTATAAGTTGCCGGATGACTTCACCGGCTG
CGTTATAGCATGGAACTCCAATAATCTCGATTCAAAAGTCGGCGGCAACTATAATTATCTTTACCGCCTG
TTTCGCAAGTCAAATCTGAAGCCCTTTGAACGTGACATCTCCACCGAAATTTATCAAGCTGGCAGCACCC
CATGTAATGGAGTGGAAGGGTTTAACTGTTATTTTCCCCTTCAATCATACGGATTTCAACCAACAAATGG
GGTGGGCTATCAACCATATCGGGTGGTAGTCTTGAGCTTTGAGCTGCTCCACGCACCGGCTACAGTTTGC
GGACCGAAGAAAAGCACTAACCTGGTGAAGAATAAATGTGTGAACTTCAACTTTAATGGGCTCACCGGAA
CAGGGGTGCTGACAGAATCAAACAAGAAATTTCTCCCTTTTCAACAATTTGGTAGAGACATTGCCGATAC
CACAGATGCCGTCCGCGATCCGCAAACACTGGAAATCCTCGATATAACACCCTGTAGCTTCGGCGGGGTC
AGCGTGATAACTCCCGGAACGAACACATCCAACCAAGTGGCTGTCCTGTATCAAGATGTCAACTGTACCG
AAGTCCCTGTGGCGATACACGCCGACCAACTGACACCCACCTGGAGAGTCTACTCAACAGGTTCCAATGT
CTTTCAAACTAGAGCGGGTTGTCTCATTGGCGCTGAGCATGTCAATAATTCATACGAATGTGATATTCCT
ATTGGGGCAGGAATCTGTGCGTCTTATCAAACTCAAACGAACTCACCACGGCGCGCTCGCTCAGTAGCCA
GCCAGTCCATAATCGCCTATACCATGAGTCTCGGGGCTGAGAACTCCGTGGCTTATTCAAACAATTCCAT
CGCAATCCCAACTAACTTTACCATTAGCGTTACCACGGAAATCTTGCCCGTCAGCATGACTAAGACGAGC
GTAGACTGTACGATGTATATCTGTGGGGATTCCACCGAGTGTAGCAACCTCTTGCTTCAATACGGGTCTT
TCTGTACTCAACTCAACCGAGCATTGACCGGAATTGCGGTCGAACAAGACAAGAATACCCAAGAGGTGTT
CGCACAAGTAAAGCAAATATACAAAACGCCGCCAATCAAAGATTTTGGCGGGTTTAATTTTAGCCAAATA
CTGCCAGACCCATCTAAGCCTTCAAAACGCAGCTTTATCGAGGATCTGCTGTTCAACAAAGTTACGTTGG
CTGACGCGGGTTTCATTAAGCAGTATGGGGATTGTTTGGGAGACATTGCGGCCCGCGACCTTATCTGTGC
TCAAAAATTCAATGGGTTGACAGTTCTGCCCCCTCTGCTCACTGATGAGATGATTGCACAGTATACATCA
GCATTGTTGGCAGGAACCATTACATCCGGCTGGACTTTTGGCGCGGGTGCGGCCCTTCAAATACCTTTCG
CTATGCAAATGGCTTACAGATTCAATGGGATTGGTGTCACGCAAAATGTATTGTATGAAAATCAGAAGCT
GATCGCTAATCAATTTAACAGCGCGATTGGCAAGATCCAAGATTCACTGTCAAGCACAGCGTCCGCCCTC
GGCAAACTCCAAGATGTTGTGAATCAAAACGCCCAGGCCCTGAATACCCTCGTGAAGCAACTGAGTTCTA
ACTTCGGCGCAATCTCCAGCGTCCTCAACGACATATTGTCCAGACTTGATAAGGTGGAAGCCGAGGTGCA
AATTGATCGGCTCATCACAGGCAGGCTCCAGTCACTCCAAACTTATGTGACACAACAGTTGATCCGGGCT
GCTGAGATACGAGCAAGCGCCAACCTGGCCGCCACTAAAATGTCAGAGTGCGTGCTCGGGCAGTCCAAAC
GGGTTGACTTTTGTGGCAAGGGCTATCACTTGATGTCCTTCCCCCAATCCGCCCCACATGGAGTGGTCTT
TCTCCACGTCACTTATGTCCCTGCTCAAGAGAAGAACTTTACGACAGCTCCAGCAATCTGTCACGATGGC
AAAGCGCACTTTCCCAGGGAAGGCGTTTTCGTCAGTAATGGCACGCATTGGTTTGTGACCCAAAGGAATT
TCTATGAACCCCAAATCATAACCACTGACAATACATTTGTCTCAGGCAACTGTGATGTGGTCATTGGGAT
CGTGAACAACACGGTATATGATCCCCTGCAACCCGAGTTGGATAGCTTCAAAGAGGAATTGGATAAATAC
TTTAAGAATCATACTTCACCCGATGTTGATCTCGGGGACATATCAGGAATAAATGCAAGTGTCGTCAACA
TTCAGAAAGAGATTGATCGCCTTAATGAGGTCGCCAAGAACTTGAATGAATCTTTGATCGACTTGCAAGA
ACTGGGCAAATACGAACAATATATTAAATGGC
Features (pLannotate 1.2.2; 21 found; start..end, strand, type, name):
    202..790     +  misc_feature   WPRE: woodchuck hepatitis virus posttranscriptional regulatory element
    843..964     -  polyA_signal   SV40 poly(A) signal: SV40 polyadenylation signal
    987..1056    -  CDS            large T antigen (fragment): large T antigen from SV40 (simian virus 40)
   1079..1125    +  terminator     T7 terminator: transcription terminator for bacteriophage T7 RNA polymerase
   1155..1291    +  terminator     rrnG terminator: transcription terminator from the E. coli ribosomal RNA rrnG operon (Albrechtsen et al., 1991)
   1336..1407    +  misc_feature   3' β-globin insulator: insulator downstream of the human β-globin locus (Farrell et al., 2002)
   1452..1648    +  promoter       SV40 promoter: SV40 early promoter
   1662..2453    +  CDS            neo: KKA2_KLEPN - Also known as kan, nptII. Experimental evidence at protein level: Swiss-Prot protein existence level 1. Resistance to kanamycin, neomycin, paromomycin, ribostamycin, butirosin and gentamicin B. From Klebsiella pneumoniae.
   2467..2691    +  polyA_signal   bGH poly(A) signal: bovine growth hormone polyadenylation signal
   2887..3475    -  rep_origin     ori: high-copy-number ColE1/pMB1/pBR322/pUC origin of replication
   3647..3711    -  CDS            bla(M) (fragment): β-lactamase lacking the signal sequence; bla(M); allows cytosolic expression of β-lactamase
   4221..5081    +  CDS            AmpR: β-lactamase; bla; confers resistance to ampicillin, carbenicillin, and related antibiotics
   5094..5230    +  terminator     rrnG terminator: transcription terminator from the E. coli ribosomal RNA rrnG operon (Albrechtsen et al., 1991)
   5382..5453    +  misc_feature   5' β-globin insulator: insulator upstream of the human β-globin locus (Farrell et al., 2002)
   5458..5504    -  terminator     T7 terminator: transcription terminator for bacteriophage T7 RNA polymerase
   5522..5570    -  polyA_signal   poly(A) signal: synthetic polyadenylation signal
   5651..5954    +  enhancer       CMV enhancer: human cytomegalovirus immediate early enhancer
   6027..6044    -  promoter       CMV promoter (fragment): human cytomegalovirus (CMV) immediate early promoter
   6107..6158    +  promoter       CMVd2 promoter: truncated human cytomegalovirus (CMV) immediate early promoter that yields moderately reduced expression relative to the full-length promoter
   6292..6767    +  intron         β-globin intron: internally truncated intron from human β-globin
   6826..128     +  CDS            S (across the origin): SPIKE_SARS2 - Experimental evidence at protein level: Swiss-Prot protein existence level 1. [Spike glycoprotein]: May down-regulate host tetherin (BST2) by lysosomal degradation, thereby counteracting its antiviral activity. From Severe acute respiratory syndrome coronavirus 2 (2019-nCoV) (SARS-CoV-2).
