[The description below was written by a language model from this plasmid's Addgene catalogue record and pLannotate feature annotations shown in this document.]
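Description:
pTwist-SARS-CoV-2 Spike-deltaC18 G339D (GAT) is a mammalian expression plasmid of about 10.5 kb, built on the Twist pTwist-CMV-BetaGlobin-WPRE-Neo backbone. It is used to produce the SARS-CoV-2 spike glycoprotein carrying the single substitution G339D. The name indicates that aspartate is encoded by a GAT codon and that the spike lacks its C-terminal 18 residues. This cytoplasmic-tail truncation is commonly used to improve spike incorporation into pseudotyped particles, although the record itself does not explain it. The plasmid replicates in E. coli from a high-copy ColE1/pUC-type origin and is selected with ampicillin through the β-lactamase gene.

In the annotated sequence, the spike coding region spans the numbering origin of the circular record. Upstream of it lie a CMV immediate-early enhancer, CMV promoter elements and a truncated human β-globin intron, which supports splicing-enhanced expression. The catalogue entry lists the promoter as CAG, but the feature table and the backbone name point to a CMV enhancer/promoter with a β-globin intron, so this discrepancy should be noted. A WPRE follows the open reading frame to boost transcript stability and expression, and an SV40 polyadenylation signal is annotated just beyond it, on the reverse strand. A separate SV40 early promoter–neo–bGH poly(A) cassette allows G418 selection in mammalian cells. β-globin insulator elements, bacterial rrnG and T7 terminators, and a synthetic poly(A) signal flank the units to limit transcriptional read-through.

The stated purpose is pseudovirus production: the plasmid supplies the envelope protein when co-transfected with packaging and reporter components. The associated study concerns escape of evolving SARS-CoV-2 variants from mRNA vaccine-induced antibody responses, which suggests use in testing the effect of this individual mutation on neutralization.
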