Addgene plasmid #212463: pTwist-SARS-CoV-2 Spike-deltaC18 G339D (GAT)
Purpose: Encodes SARS-CoV-2 spike G339D for pseudovirus production
Depositing lab: Alejandro Balazs. Depositing organization: Massachusetts General Hospital. Publication: Ongoing evolution of SARS-CoV-2 drives escape from mRNA vaccine-induced humoral immunity. Roederer AL, Cao Y, Denis KS, Sheehan ML, Li CJ, Lam EC, Gregory DJ, Poznansky MC, Iafrate AJ, Canaday DH, Gravenstein S, Garcia-Beltran WF, Balazs AB. medRxiv [Preprint]. 2024 Mar 7:2024.03.05.24303815. doi: 10.1101/2024.03.05.24303815. PubMed 38496628.
Backbone
  Vector backbone: pTwist-CMV-BetaGlobin-WPRE-Neo
  Backbone manufacturer: Twist
  Vector type: Mammalian Expression
Growth in bacteria
  Bacterial resistance: Ampicillin, 100 μg/mL
  Growth temperature: 37°C
  Growth strain: DH5alpha
  Copy number: High Copy
Gene/Insert
  Gene/Insert name: SARS-CoV-2 Spike G339D
  Species: Severe acute respiratory syndrome coronavirus 2
  Mutation: G339D
  Entrez Gene: S (a.k.a. GU280_gp02, spike glycoprotein)
  Promoter: CAG
  Cloning method: Ligation Independent Cloning
Terms and licenses: Academic/Nonprofit Terms; Industry Terms: Not Available to Industry
Depositor comments: Please visit https://www.medrxiv.org/content/10.1101/2024.03.05.24303815v1 for medRxiv preprint.
How to cite: pTwist-SARS-CoV-2 Spike-deltaC18 G339D (GAT) was a gift from Alejandro Balazs (Addgene plasmid # 212463 ; http://n2t.net/addgene:212463 ; RRID:Addgene_212463)
